Addgene plasmid #144603: TFORF3127
Purpose: Lentiviral vector for overexpressing transcription factor ORFs with unique 24-bp barcodes. Barcodes facilitate identification of transcription factors in pooled screens.
Depositing lab: Feng Zhang. Depositing organization: Broad Institute. Publication: A transcription factor atlas of directed differentiation. Joung J, Ma S, Tay T, Geiger-Schuller KR, Kirchgatterer PC, Verdine VK, Guo B, Arias-Garcia MA, Allen WE, Singh A, Kuksenko O, Abudayyeh OO, Gootenberg JS, Fu Z, Macrae RK, Buenrostro JD, Regev A, Zhang F. Cell. 2023 Jan 5;186(1):209-229.e26. doi: 10.1016/j.cell.2022.11.026. PubMed 36608654.
Backbone
  Vector backbone: pLX_TRC317
  Backbone manufacturer: Broad Institute Genetic Perturbation Platform
  Backbone size w/o insert (bp): 8264
  Vector type: Mammalian Expression, Lentiviral
  Selectable markers: Puromycin
Growth in bacteria
  Bacterial resistance: Ampicillin, 100 μg/mL
  Growth temperature: 37°C
  Growth strain: NEB Stable
  Copy number: High Copy
Gene/Insert
  Gene/Insert name: NFIL3
  Species: H. sapiens (human)
  Insert size (bp): 1592
  Entrez Gene: NFIL3 (a.k.a. E4BP4, IL3BP1, NF-IL3A, NFIL3A)
  Promoter: EF1a
  Tag / fusion protein: V5 (C terminal on insert)
  Cloning method: Gateway Cloning
  Sequencing primers: 5′ GGGTGGAGACTGAAGTTAGGCCAG; 3′ CACATAGCGTAAAAGGAGCAACATAG
Resource information
  A portion of this plasmid was derived from a plasmid made by: Broad Institute Genetic Perturbation Platform
Terms and licenses: Academic/Nonprofit Terms; Industry Terms: Not Available to Industry
Depositor comments: NM_005384.2 Please test multiple small colonies in case of plasmid recombination. To make this collection available in a timely manner, a portion of this collection was not fully sequenced by Addgene. If an Addgene verified full plasmid sequence is not available, please contact us prior to placing an order to request the full sequence.
How to cite: TFORF3127 was a gift from Feng Zhang (Addgene plasmid # 144603 ; http://n2t.net/addgene:144603 ; RRID:Addgene_144603)
