[The description below was written by a language model from this plasmid's Addgene catalogue record and pLannotate feature annotations shown in this document.]
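Description:
TFORF3127 is a lentiviral mammalian expression plasmid built on the pLX_TRC317 backbone and carrying the human transcription factor NFIL3 (also known as E4BP4). It belongs to a barcoded transcription factor ORF collection in which each clone carries a unique 24-bp barcode, so that the overexpressed factor can be identified in pooled screens. In bacteria it is maintained through a high-copy ColE1/pUC-type origin with ampicillin resistance (AmpR). An f1 origin and remnants of a lac/T7/T3 cloning region are also present. The depositor notes that the plasmid may recombine, as can happen with LTR-containing vectors.

The sequenced record is about 9.9 kb. In it, the EF-1α promoter drives the NFIL3 coding sequence, which was introduced by Gateway cloning and is therefore flanked by attB1 and attB2 sites. The ORF reads through attB2 into a C-terminal V5 epitope tag for detection. A WPRE downstream enhances transcript expression. The barcode is not annotated as a feature, and its exact position is not stated; a short U6 promoter fragment annotated between the V5 tag and the WPRE is probably a residual or primer-binding sequence rather than a functional promoter.

The viral framework is third-generation in style. An RSV promoter fused to a truncated 5' LTR produces the genomic RNA, followed by the HIV-1 Ψ packaging signal with a partial gag sequence, the RRE for Rev-dependent export and a cPPT/CTS. The self-inactivating ΔU3 3' LTR is followed by an SV40 polyadenylation signal. An SV40 promoter-driven puromycin N-acetyltransferase cassette within the provirus allows selection of transduced cells. The construct is used to overexpress NFIL3 stably, either individually or in pooled screens such as directed differentiation studies.
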