Features (pLannotate 1.2.2; 34 found; start..end, strand, type, name):
      1..1179    +  promoter       EF-1α promoter: strong constitutive promoter for human elongation factor EF-1α
   1200..1217    +  protein_bind   attB1 (fragment): mutant version of attB; core recombination site for the Gateway® BP reaction BP Clonase™
   1223..2608    +  CDS            NFIL3: NFIL3_HUMAN - Also known as E4BP4, IL3BP1. Experimental evidence at protein level: Swiss-Prot protein existence level 1. Acts as a transcriptional regulator that recognizes and binds to the sequence 5'-[GA]TTA[CT]GTAA[CT]-3', a sequence present in many cellular and viral promoters. Represses transcription from promoters with activating transcription factor (ATF) sites. Represses promoter activity in osteoblasts (By similarity). Represses transcriptional activity of PER1 (By similarity). Represses transcriptional activity of PER2 via the B-site on the promoter (By similarity). Activates transcr
   2610..2634    -  protein_bind   attB2: mutant version of attB; recombination site for the Gateway® BP reaction BP Clonase™
   2642..2683    +  CDS            V5 tag: epitope tag from simian virus 5
   2699..2752    +  promoter       U6 promoter (fragment): RNA polymerase III promoter for human U6 snRNA
   2794..3382    +  misc_feature   WPRE: woodchuck hepatitis virus posttranscriptional regulatory element
   3433..3452    +  misc_feature   cPPT/CTS (fragment): central polypurine tract and central termination sequence of HIV-1
   3454..3687    +  LTR            3' LTR (ΔU3): self-inactivating 3' long terminal repeat (LTR) from HIV-1
   3765..3886    +  polyA_signal   SV40 poly(A) signal: SV40 polyadenylation signal
   3926..4061    +  rep_origin     SV40 ori: SV40 origin of replication
   4082..4100    -  promoter       T7 promoter: promoter for bacteriophage T7 RNA polymerase
   4108..4263    +  CDS            lacZα (fragment): LacZα fragment of β-galactosidase; lacZ fragment
   4268..4696    +  rep_origin     f1 ori (sequence partly withheld): f1 bacteriophage origin of replication; arrow indicates direction of (+) strand synthesis
   4749..4853    +  promoter       AmpR promoter: bla
   4854..5714    +  CDS            AmpR: β-lactamase; bla; confers resistance to ampicillin, carbenicillin, and related antibiotics
   5885..6473    +  rep_origin     ori: high-copy-number ColE1/pMB1/pBR322/pUC origin of replication
   6656..6748    +  CDS            lacI (fragment): lac repressor; lacI; The lac repressor binds to the lac operator to inhibit transcription in E. coli. This inhibition can be relieved by adding lactose or isopropyl-β-D-thiogalactopyranoside (IPTG).
   6761..6782    +  protein_bind   CAP binding site: CAP binding activates transcription in the presence of cAMP. E. coli catabolite activator protein
   6797..6827    +  promoter       lac promoter: promoter for the E. coli lac operon
   6835..6851    +  protein_bind   lac operator: The lac repressor binds to the lac operator to inhibit transcription in E. coli. This inhibition can be relieved by adding lactose or isopropyl-β-D-thiogalactopyranoside (IPTG). lac repressor encoded by lacI
   6896..6914    +  promoter       T3 promoter: promoter for bacteriophage T3 RNA polymerase
   6942..7168    +  promoter       RSV promoter: Rous sarcoma virus enhancer/promoter
   7169..7349    +  LTR            5' LTR (truncated): truncated 5' long terminal repeat (LTR) from HIV-1
   7396..7521    +  misc_feature   HIV-1 Ψ: packaging signal of human immunodeficiency virus type 1
   7505..7868    +  CDS            HIV-1 gag (fragment): gag protein from human immunodeficiency virus 1; gag
   8014..8247    +  misc_feature   RRE: The Rev response element (RRE) of HIV-1 allows for Rev-dependent mRNA export from the nucleus to the cytoplasm.
   8624..8650    +  CDS            Rev (fragment): human immunodeficiency virus 1 (HIV-1) Rev protein; rev; enhances nuclear export of unspliced and incompletely spliced viral mRNAs
   8657..8680    +  promoter       SV40 promoter (fragment): SV40 early promoter
   8681..8752    +  promoter       SV40 promoter (fragment): SV40 enhancer and early promoter
   8776..8911    +  rep_origin     SV40 ori: SV40 origin of replication
   8957..9553    +  CDS            PuroR (fragment): puromycin N-acetyltransferase; pac from Streptomyces; confers resistance to puromycin
   9602..9719    +  misc_feature   cPPT/CTS: central polypurine tract and central termination sequence of HIV-1
   9784..9850    +  CDS            small t antigen (fragment): SV40 (simian virus 40) small t antigen
>Addgene plasmid #144603 | TFORF3127 | addgene full sequence | sequence record 346389 | Addgene NGS Result
GGCTCCGGTGCCCGTCAGTGGGCAGAGCGCACATCGCCCACAGTCCCCGAGAAGTTGGGGGGAGGGGTCG
GCAATTGAACCGGTGCCTAGAGAAGGTGGCGCGGGGTAAACTGGGAAAGTGATGTCGTGTACTGGCTCCG
CCTTTTTCCCGAGGGTGGGGGAGAACCGTATATAAGTGCAGTAGTCGCCGTGAACGTTCTTTTTCGCAAC
GGGTTTGCCGCCAGAACACAGGTAAGTGCCGTGTGTGGTTCCCGCGGGCCTGGCCTCTTTACGGGTTATG
GCCCTTGCGTGCCTTGAATTACTTCCACCTGGCTGCAGTACGTGATTCTTGATCCCGAGCTTCGGGTTGG
AAGTGGGTGGGAGAGTTCGAGGCCTTGCGCTTAAGGAGCCCCTTCGCCTCGTGCTTGAGTTGAGGCCTGG
CCTGGGCGCTGGGGCCGCCGCGTGCGAATCTGGTGGCACCTTCGCGCCTGTCTCGCTGCTTTCGATAAGT
CTCTAGCCATTTAAAATTTTTGATGACCTGCTGCGACGCTTTTTTTCTGGCAAGATAGTCTTGTAAATGC
GGGCCAAGATCTGCACACTGGTATTTCGGTTTTTGGGGCCGCGGGCGGCGACGGGGCCCGTGCGTCCCAG
CGCACATGTTCGGCGAGGCGGGGCCTGCGAGCGCGGCCACCGAGAATCGGACGGGGGTAGTCTCAAGCTG
GCCGGCCTGCTCTGGTGCCTGGCCTCGCGCCGCCGTGTATCGCCCCGCCCTGGGCGGCAAGGCTGGCCCG
GTCGGCACCAGTTGCGTGAGCGGAAAGATGGCCGCTTCCCGGCCCTGCTGCAGGGAGCTCAAAATGGAGG
ACGCGGCGCTCGGGAGAGCGGGCGGGTGAGTCACCCACACAAAGGAAAAGGGCCTTTCCGTCCTCAGCCG
TCGCTTCATGTGACTCCACGGAGTACCGGGCGCCGTCCAGGCACCTCGATTAGTTCTCGAGCTTTTGGAG
TACGTCGTCTTTAGGTTGGGGGGAGGGGTTTTATGCGATGGAGTTTCCCCACACTGAGTGGGTGGAGACT
GAAGTTAGGCCAGCTTGGCACTTGATGTAATTCTCCTTGGAATTTGCCCTTTTTGAGTTTGGATCTTGGT
TCATTCTCAAGCCTCAGACAGTGGTTCAAAGTTTTTTTCTTCCATTTCAGGTGTCGTGAGGCTAGCATCG
ATTGATCAACAAGTTTGTACAAAAAAGTTGGCATGCAGCTGAGAAAAATGCAGACCGTCAAAAAGGAGCA
GGCGTCTCTTGATGCCAGTAGCAATGTGGACAAGATGATGGTCCTTAATTCTGCTTTAACGGAAGTGTCA
GAAGACTCCACAACAGGTGAGGAGCTGCTTCTCAGTGAAGGAAGTGTGGGGAAGAACAAATCTTCTGCAT
GTCGGAGGAAACGGGAATTCATTCCTGATGAAAAGAAAGATGCTATGTATTGGGAAAAAAGGCGGAAAAA
TAATGAAGCTGCCAAAAGATCTCGTGAGAAGCGTCGACTGAATGACCTGGTTTTAGAGAACAAACTAATT
GCACTGGGAGAAGAAAACGCCACTTTAAAAGCTGAGCTGCTTTCACTAAAATTAAAGTTTGGTTTAATTA
GCTCCACAGCATATGCTCAAGAGATTCAGAAACTCAGTAATTCTACAGCTGTGTACTTTCAAGATTACCA
GACTTCCAAATCCAATGTGAGTTCATTTGTGGACGAGCACGAACCCTCGATGGTGTCAAGTAGTTGTATT
TCTGTCATTAAACACTCTCCACAAAGCTCGCTGTCCGATGTTTCAGAAGTGTCCTCAGTAGAACACACGC
AGGAGAGCTCTGTGCAGGGAAGCTGCAGAAGTCCTGAAAACAAGTTCCAGATTATCAAGCAAGAGCCGAT
GGAATTAGAGAGCTACACAAGGGAGCCAAGAGATGACCGAGGCTCTTACACAGCGTCCATCTATCAAAAC
TATATGGGGAATTCTTTCTCTGGGTACTCACACTCTCCCCCACTACTGCAAGTCAACCGATCCTCCAGCA
ACTCCCCGAGAACGTCGGAAACTGATGATGGTGTGGTAGGAAAGTCATCTGATGGAGAAGACGAGCAACA
GGTCCCCAAGGGCCCCATCCATTCTCCAGTTGAACTCAAGCATGTGCATGCAACTGTGGTTAAAGTTCCA
GAAGTGAATTCCTCTGCCTTGCCACACAAGCTCCGGATCAAAGCCAAAGCCATGCAGATCAAAGTAGAAG
CCTTTGATAATGAATTTGAGGCCACGCAAAAACTTTCCTCACCTATTGACATGACATCTAAAAGACATTT
CGAACTCGAAAAGCATAGTGCCCCAAGTATGGTACATTCTTCTCTTACTCCTTTCTCAGTGCAAGTGACT
AACATTCAAGATTGGTCTCTCAAATCGGAGCACTGGCATCAAAAAGAACTGAGTGGCAAAACTCAGAATA
GTTTCAAAACTGGAGTTGTTGAAATGAAAGACAGTGGCTACAAAGTTTCTGACCCAGAGAACTTGTATTT
GAAGCAGGGGATAGCAAACTTATCTGCAGAGGTTGTCTCACTCAAGAGACTTATAGCCACACAACCAATC
TCTGCTTCAGACTCTGGGTACCCAACTTTCTTGTACAAAGTGGTTGATATCGGTAAGCCTATCCCTAACC
CTCTCCTCGGTCTCGATTCTACGTAGTAATGAACTAGTCCGTAACTTGAAAGTATTTCGATTTCTTGGCT
TTATATATCTTGTGGAAAGGACGAGCCAGCGAGGAGGCCTTGCGTATAACGCGTTAAGTCGACAATCAAC
CTCTGGATTACAAAATTTGTGAAAGATTGACTGGTATTCTTAACTATGTTGCTCCTTTTACGCTATGTGG
ATACGCTGCTTTAATGCCTTTGTATCATGCTATTGCTTCCCGTATGGCTTTCATTTTCTCCTCCTTGTAT
AAATCCTGGTTGCTGTCTCTTTATGAGGAGTTGTGGCCCGTTGTCAGGCAACGTGGCGTGGTGTGCACTG
TGTTTGCTGACGCAACCCCCACTGGTTGGGGCATTGCCACCACCTGTCAGCTCCTTTCCGGGACTTTCGC
TTTCCCCCTCCCTATTGCCACGGCGGAACTCATCGCCGCCTGCCTTGCCCGCTGCTGGACAGGGGCTCGG
CTGTTGGGCACTGACAATTCCGTGGTGTTGTCGGGGAAATCATCGTCCTTTCCTTGGCTGCTCGCCTGTG
TTGCCACCTGGATTCTGCGCGGGACGTCCTTCTGCTACGTCCCTTCGGCCCTCAATCCAGCGGACCTTCC
TTCCCGCGGCCTGCTGCCGGCTCTGCGGCCTCTTCCGCGTCTTCGCCTTCGCCCTCAGACGAGTCGGATC
TCCCTTTGGGCCGCCTCCCCGCGTCGACTTTAAGACCAATGACTTACAAGGCAGCTGTAGATCTTAGCCA
CTTTTTAAAAGAAAAGGGGGGACTGGAAGGGCTAATTCACTCCCAACGAAGACAAGATCTGCTTTTTGCT
TGTACTGGGTCTCTCTGGTTAGACCAGATCTGAGCCTGGGAGCTCTCTGGCTAACTAGGGAACCCACTGC
TTAAGCCTCAATAAAGCTTGCCTTGAGTGCTTCAAGTAGTGTGTGCCCGTCTGTTGTGTGACTCTGGTAA
CTAGAGATCCCTCAGACCCTTTTAGTCAGTGTGGAAAATCTCTAGCAGTACGTATAGTAGTTCATGTCAT
CTTATTATTCAGTATTTATAACTTGCAAAGAAATGAATATCAGAGAGTGAGAGGAACTTGTTTATTGCAG
CTTATAATGGTTACAAATAAAGCAATAGCATCACAAATTTCACAAATAAAGCATTTTTTTCACTGCATTC
TAGTTGTGGTTTGTCCAAACTCATCAATGTATCTTATCATGTCTGGCTCTAGCTATCCCGCCCCTAACTC
CGCCCATCCCGCCCCTAACTCCGCCCAGTTCCGCCCATTCTCCGCCCCATGGCTGACTAATTTTTTTTAT
TTATGCAGAGGCCGAGGCCGCCTCGGCCTCTGAGCTATTCCAGAAGTAGTGAGGAGGCTTTTTTGGAGGC
CTAGGGACGTACCCAATTCGCCCTATAGTGAGTCGTATTACGCGCGCTCACTGGCCGTCGTTTTACAACG
TCGTGACTGGGAAAACCCTGGCGTTACCCAACTTAATCGCCTTGCAGCACATCCCCCTTTCGCCAGCTGG
CGTAATAGCGAAGAGGCCCGCACCGATCGCCCTTCCCAACAGTTGCGCAGCCTGAATGGCGAATGGG
[124 nt withheld, positions 4268-4391]
C
[91 nt withheld, positions 4393-4483]
A
[49 nt withheld, positions 4485-4533]
CCTTTGACGTTGGAGTCCACGTTCTTT
[37 nt withheld, positions 4561-4597]
ACCCTATCTCGGTCTATTCTTTTGATTTATAAGGGATTTTGCCGATTTCGGCCTATTGGTTAAAAAATGA
GCTGATTTAACAAAAATTTAACGCGAATTTTAACAAAATATTAACGCTTACAATTTAGGTGGCACTTTTC
GGGGAAATGTGCGCGGAACCCCTATTTGTTTATTTTTCTAAATACATTCAAATATGTATCCGCTCATGAG
ACAATAACCCTGATAAATGCTTCAATAATATTGAAAAAGGAAGAGTATGAGTATTCAACATTTCCGTGTC
GCCCTTATTCCCTTTTTTGCGGCATTTTGCCTTCCTGTTTTTGCTCACCCAGAAACGCTGGTGAAAGTAA
AAGATGCTGAAGATCAGTTGGGTGCACGAGTGGGTTACATCGAACTGGATCTCAACAGCGGTAAGATCCT
TGAGAGTTTTCGCCCCGAAGAACGTTTTCCAATGATGAGCACTTTTAAAGTTCTGCTATGTGGCGCGGTA
TTATCCCGTATTGACGCCGGGCAAGAGCAACTCGGTCGCCGCATACACTATTCTCAGAATGACTTGGTTG
AGTACTCACCAGTCACAGAAAAGCATCTTACGGATGGCATGACAGTAAGAGAATTATGCAGTGCTGCCAT
AACCATGAGTGATAACACTGCGGCCAACTTACTTCTGACAACGATCGGAGGACCGAAGGAGCTAACCGCT
TTTTTGCACAACATGGGGGATCATGTAACTCGCCTTGATCGTTGGGAACCGGAGCTGAATGAAGCCATAC
CAAACGACGAGCGTGACACCACGATGCCTGTAGCAATGGCAACAACGTTGCGCAAACTATTAACTGGCGA
ACTACTTACTCTAGCTTCCCGGCAACAATTAATAGACTGGATGGAGGCGGATAAAGTTGCAGGACCACTT
CTGCGCTCGGCCCTTCCGGCTGGCTGGTTTATTGCTGATAAATCTGGAGCCGGTGAGCGTGGGTCTCGCG
GTATCATTGCAGCACTGGGGCCAGATGGTAAGCCCTCCCGTATCGTAGTTATCTACACGACGGGGAGTCA
GGCAACTATGGATGAACGAAATAGACAGATCGCTGAGATAGGTGCCTCACTGATTAAGCATTGGTAACTG
TCAGACCAAGTTTACTCATATATACTTTAGATTGATTTAAAACTTCATTTTTAATTTAAAAGGATCTAGG
TGAAGATCCTTTTTGATAATCTCATGACCAAAATCCCTTAACGTGAGTTTTCGTTCCACTGAGCGTCAGA
CCCCGTAGAAAAGATCAAAGGATCTTCTTGAGATCCTTTTTTTCTGCGCGTAATCTGCTGCTTGCAAACA
AAAAAACCACCGCTACCAGCGGTGGTTTGTTTGCCGGATCAAGAGCTACCAACTCTTTTTCCGAAGGTAA
CTGGCTTCAGCAGAGCGCAGATACCAAATACTGTTCTTCTAGTGTAGCCGTAGTTAGGCCACCACTTCAA
GAACTCTGTAGCACCGCCTACATACCTCGCTCTGCTAATCCTGTTACCAGTGGCTGCTGCCAGTGGCGAT
AAGTCGTGTCTTACCGGGTTGGACTCAAGACGATAGTTACCGGATAAGGCGCAGCGGTCGGGCTGAACGG
GGGGTTCGTGCACACAGCCCAGCTTGGAGCGAACGACCTACACCGAACTGAGATACCTACAGCGTGAGCT
ATGAGAAAGCGCCACGCTTCCCGAAGGGAGAAAGGCGGACAGGTATCCGGTAAGCGGCAGGGTCGGAACA
GGAGAGCGCACGAGGGAGCTTCCAGGGGGAAACGCCTGGTATCTTTATAGTCCTGTCGGGTTTCGCCACC
TCTGACTTGAGCGTCGATTTTTGTGATGCTCGTCAGGGGGGCGGAGCCTATGGAAAAACGCCAGCAACGC
GGCCTTTTTACGGTTCCTGGCCTTTTGCTGGCCTTTTGCTCACATGTTCTTTCCTGCGTTATCCCCTGAT
TCTGTGGATAACCGTATTACCGCCTTTGAGTGAGCTGATACCGCTCGCCGCAGCCGAACGACCGAGCGCA
GCGAGTCAGTGAGCGAGGAAGCGGAAGAGCGCCCAATACGCAAACCGCCTCTCCCCGCGCGTTGGCCGAT
TCATTAATGCAGCTGGCACGACAGGTTTCCCGACTGGAAAGCGGGCAGTGAGCGCAACGCAATTAATGTG
AGTTAGCTCACTCATTAGGCACCCCAGGCTTTACACTTTATGCTTCCGGCTCGTATGTTGTGTGGAATTG
TGAGCGGATAACAATTTCACACAGGAAACAGCTATGACCATGATTACGCCAAGCGCGCAATTAACCCTCA
CTAAAGGGAACAAAAGCTGGAGCTGCAAGCTTAATGTAGTCTTATGCAATACTCTTGTAGTCTTGCAACA
TGGTAACGATGAGTTAGCAACATGCCTTACAAGGAGAGAAAAAGCACCGTGCATGCCGATTGGTGGAAGT
AAGGTGGTACGATCGTGCCTTATTAGGAAGGCAACAGACGGGTCTGACATGGATTGGACGAACCACTGAA
TTGCCGCATTGCAGAGATATTGTATTTAAGTGCCTAGCTCGATACATAAACGGGTCTCTCTGGTTAGACC
AGATCTGAGCCTGGGAGCTCTCTGGCTAACTAGGGAACCCACTGCTTAAGCCTCAATAAAGCTTGCCTTG
AGTGCTTCAAGTAGTGTGTGCCCGTCTGTTGTGTGACTCTGGTAACTAGAGATCCCTCAGACCCTTTTAG
TCAGTGTGGAAAATCTCTAGCAGTGGCGCCCGAACAGGGACTTGAAAGCGAAAGGGAAACCAGAGGAGCT
CTCTCGACGCAGGACTCGGCTTGCTGAAGCGCGCACGGCAAGAGGCGAGGGGCGGCGACTGGTGAGTACG
CCAAAAATTTTGACTAGCGGAGGCTAGAAGGAGAGAGATGGGTGCGAGAGCGTCAGTATTAAGCGGGGGA
GAATTAGATCGCGATGGGAAAAAATTCGGTTAAGGCCAGGGGGAAAGAAAAAATATAAATTAAAACATAT
AGTATGGGCAAGCAGGGAGCTAGAACGATTCGCAGTTAATCCTGGCCTGTTAGAAACATCAGAAGGCTGT
AGACAAATACTGGGACAGCTACAACCATCCCTTCAGACAGGATCAGAAGAACTTAGATCATTATATAATA
CAGTAGCAACCCTCTATTGTGTGCATCAAAGGATAGAGATAAAAGACACCAAGGAAGCTTTAGACAAGAT
AGAGGAAGAGCAAAACAAAAGTAAGACCACCGCACAGCAAGCGGCCGCTGATCTTCAGACCTGGAGGAGG
AGATATGAGGGACAATTGGAGAAGTGAATTATATAAATATAAAGTAGTAAAAATTGAACCATTAGGAGTA
GCACCCACCAAGGCAAAGAGAAGAGTGGTGCAGAGAGAAAAAAGAGCAGTGGGAATAGGAGCTTTGTTCC
TTGGGTTCTTGGGAGCAGCAGGAAGCACTATGGGCGCAGCGTCAATGACGCTGACGGTACAGGCCAGACA
ATTATTGTCTGGTATAGTGCAGCAGCAGAACAATTTGCTGAGGGCTATTGAGGCGCAACAGCATCTGTTG
CAACTCACAGTCTGGGGCATCAAGCAGCTCCAGGCAAGAATCCTGGCTGTGGAAAGATACCTAAAGGATC
AACAGCTCCTGGGGATTTGGGGTTGCTCTGGAAAACTCATTTGCACCACTGCTGTGCCTTGGAATGCTAG
TTGGAGTAATAAATCTCTGGAACAGATTTGGAATCACACGACCTGGATGGAGTGGGACAGAGAAATTAAC
AATTACACAAGCTTAATACACTCCTTAATTGAAGAATCGCAAAACCAGCAAGAAAAGAATGAACAAGAAT
TATTGGAATTAGATAAATGGGCAAGTTTGTGGAATTGGTTTAACATAACAAATTGGCTGTGGTATATAAA
ATTATTCATAATGATAGTAGGAGGCTTGGTAGGTTTAAGAATAGTTTTTGCTGTACTTTCTATAGTGAAT
AGAGTTAGGCAGGGATATTCACCATTATCGTTTCAGACCCACCTCCCAACCCCGAGGGGACCCATGCATT
GCATCTCAATTAGTCAGCAACCAGGTGTGGAAAGTCCCCAGGCTCCCCAGCAGGCAGAAGTATGCAAAGC
ATGCGTCTCAATTAGTCAGCAACCATAGTCCCGCCCCTAACTCCGCCCATCCCGCCCCTAACTCCGCCCA
GTTCCGCCCATTCTCCGCCCCATGGCTGACTAATTTTTTTTATTTATGCAGAGGCCGAGGCCGCCTCGGC
CTCTGAGCTATTCCAGAAGTAGTGAGGAGGCTTTTTTGGAGGCCTAGGCTTTTGCAAAAAGCTTTCTAGA
GGTACCACCGGAGCTTACCATGACCGAGTACAAGCCCACGGTGCGCCTCGCCACCCGCGACGACGTCCCC
AGGGCCGTACGCACCCTCGCCGCCGCGTTCGCCGACTACCCCGCCACGCGCCACACCGTCGATCCGGACC
GCCACATCGAGCGGGTCACCGAGCTGCAAGAACTCTTCCTCACGCGCGTCGGGCTCGACATCGGCAAGGT
GTGGGTCGCGGACGACGGCGCCGCCGTGGCGGTCTGGACCACGCCGGAGAGCGTCGAAGCGGGGGCGGTG
TTCGCCGAGATCGGCCCGCGCATGGCCGAGTTGAGCGGTTCCCGGCTGGCCGCGCAGCAACAGATGGAAG
GCCTCCTGGCGCCGCACCGGCCCAAGGAGCCCGCGTGGTTCCTGGCCACCGTCGGCGTCTCGCCCGACCA
CCAGGGCAAGGGTCTGGGCAGCGCCGTCGTGCTCCCCGGAGTGGAGGCGGCCGAGCGCGCCGGGGTGCCC
GCCTTCCTGGAGACCTCCGCGCCCCGCAACCTCCCCTTCTACGAGCGGCTCGGCTTCACCGTCACCGCCG
ACGTCGAGGTGCCCGAAGGACCGCGCACCTGGTGCATGACCCGCAAGCCCGGTGCCAGTTAACGAATTCT
AGATCTTGAGACAAATGGCAGTATTCATCCACAATTTTAAAAGAAAAGGGGGGATTGGGGGGTACAGTGC
AGGGGAAAGAATAGTAGACATAATAGCAACAGACATACAAACTAAAGAATTACAAAAACAAATTACAAAA
ATTCAAAATTTTCGGGTTTATTACAGGGACAGCAGAGATCCACTTTGGCGCCGGCTCGAGGCCTGCAGGT
GCAAAGATGGATAAAGTTTTAAACAGAGAGGAATCTTTGCAGCTAATGGACCTTCTAGGTCTTGAAAGGA
GTGGGAATT
