>Addgene plasmid #144603 | TFORF3127 | depositor partial sequence | sequence record 285924 | Insert
ATCGATTGATCAACAAGTTTGTACAAAAAAGTTGGCATGCAGCTGAGAAAAATGCAGACCGTCAAAAAGG
AGCAGGCGTCTCTTGATGCCAGTAGCAATGTGGACAAGATGATGGTCCTTAATTCTGCTTTAACGGAAGT
GTCAGAAGACTCCACAACAGGTGAGGAGCTGCTTCTCAGTGAAGGAAGTGTGGGGAAGAACAAATCTTCT
GCATGTCGGAGGAAACGGGAATTCATTCCTGATGAAAAGAAAGATGCTATGTATTGGGAAAAAAGGCGGA
AAAATAATGAAGCTGCCAAAAGATCTCGTGAGAAGCGTCGACTGAATGACCTGGTTTTAGAGAACAAACT
AATTGCACTGGGAGAAGAAAACGCCACTTTAAAAGCTGAGCTGCTTTCACTAAAATTAAAGTTTGGTTTA
ATTAGCTCCACAGCATATGCTCAAGAGATTCAGAAACTCAGTAATTCTACAGCTGTGTACTTTCAAGATT
ACCAGACTTCCAAATCCAATGTGAGTTCATTTGTGGACGAGCACGAACCCTCGATGGTGTCAAGTAGTTG
TATTTCTGTCATTAAACACTCTCCACAAAGCTCGCTGTCCGATGTTTCAGAAGTGTCCTCAGTAGAACAC
ACGCAGGAGAGCTCTGTGCAGGGAAGCTGCAGAAGTCCTGAAAACAAGTTCCAGATTATCAAGCAAGAGC
CGATGGAATTAGAGAGCTACACAAGGGAGCCAAGAGATGACCGAGGCTCTTACACAGCGTCCATCTATCA
AAACTATATGGGGAATTCTTTCTCTGGGTACTCACACTCTCCCCCACTACTGCAAGTCAACCGATCCTCC
AGCAACTCCCCGAGAACGTCGGAAACTGATGATGGTGTGGTAGGAAAGTCATCTGATGGAGAAGACGAGC
AACAGGTCCCCAAGGGCCCCATCCATTCTCCAGTTGAACTCAAGCATGTGCATGCAACTGTGGTTAAAGT
TCCAGAAGTGAATTCCTCTGCCTTGCCACACAAGCTCCGGATCAAAGCCAAAGCCATGCAGATCAAAGTA
GAAGCCTTTGATAATGAATTTGAGGCCACGCAAAAACTTTCCTCACCTATTGACATGACATCTAAAAGAC
ATTTCGAACTCGAAAAGCATAGTGCCCCAAGTATGGTACATTCTTCTCTTACTCCTTTCTCAGTGCAAGT
GACTAACATTCAAGATTGGTCTCTCAAATCGGAGCACTGGCATCAAAAAGAACTGAGTGGCAAAACTCAG
AATAGTTTCAAAACTGGAGTTGTTGAAATGAAAGACAGTGGCTACAAAGTTTCTGACCCAGAGAACTTGT
ATTTGAAGCAGGGGATAGCAAACTTATCTGCAGAGGTTGTCTCACTCAAGAGACTTATAGCCACACAACC
AATCTCTGCTTCAGACTCTGGGTACCCAACTTTCTTGTACAAAGTGGTTGATATCGGTAAGCCTATCCCT
AACCCTCTCCTCGGTCTCGATTCTACGTAGTAATGAACTAGTCCGTAACTTGAAAGTATTTCGATTTCTT
GGCTTTATATATCTTGTGGAAAGGACGAGCCAGCGAGGAGGCCTTGCGTATA
