>Addgene plasmid #144603 | TFORF3127 | depositor partial sequence | sequence record 285925 | Barcode
GCCAGCGAGGAGGCCTTGCGTATA
